>Addgene plasmid #173336 | RVD-GA5 | addgene full sequence | sequence record 360761 | Addgene NGS Result
TTTTGGTCATGGGTGGCTCGACCAGATATGGTCTCGGCAATTGCTAGTAACAATGGTGGCAAACAGGCTC
TTGAAACCGTACAGCGCCTACTGCCAGTTCTCTGTCAAGCCCACGGTCTGACTCCGGAGCAAGTTGTAGC
GATTGCTAGTAATATTGGTGGCAAACAGGCTCTTGAGACGGTTCAGCGCCTCCTTCCAGTTCTCTGTCAA
GCCCACGGACTCACCCCAGATCAAGTTGTAGCGATTTGAGACCAGCTTTGGTCTAGAGGAGGCATGATGA
TATATTTTTATCTTGTGCAATGTAACATCAGAGATTTTGAGACACGGGCCAGAGCTGCCAGGAAACAGCT
ATGACCATGTAATACGACTCACTATAGGGGATATTTTATTTTCTCCCAATCAGGCTTGATCCCCAGTAAG
TCAAAAAATAGCTCGACATACTGTTCTTCCCCGATCAAGGGTTGGTTTGCGCATTCACAGTTCTCCGCAA
GAATTGATTGGCTCCAATTCTTGGAGTGGTGAATCCGTTAGCGAGGTGCCGCCGGCTTCCATTCAGGTCG
AGGTGGCCCGGCTCCATGCACCGCGACGCAACGCGGGGAGGCAGACAAGGTATAGGGCGGCGCCTACAAT
CCATGCCAACCCGTTCCATGTGCTCGCCGAGGCGGCATAAATCGCCGTGACGATCAGCGGTCCAATGATC
GAAGTTAGGCTGGTAAGAGCCGCGAGCGATCCTTGAAGCTGTCCCTGATGGTCGTCATCTACCTGCCTGG
ACAGCATGGCCTGCAACGCGGGCATCCCGATGCCGCCGGAAGCGAGAAGAATCATAATGGGGAAGGCCAT
CCAGCCTCGCGTCGCGAACGCCAGCAAGACGTAGCCCAGCGCGTCGGCCGCCATGCCGGCGATAATGGCC
TGCTTCTCGCCGAAACGTTTGGTGGCGGGACCAGTGACGAAGGCTTGAGCGAGGGCGTGCAAGATTCCGA
ATACCGCAAGCGACAGGCCGATCATCGTCGCGCTCCAGCGAAAGCGGTCCTCGCCGAAAATGACCCAGAG
CGCTGCCGGCACCTGTCCTACGAGTTGCATGATAAAGAAGACAGTCATAAGTGCGGCGACGATAGTCATG
CCCCGCGCCCACCGGAAGGAGCTGACTGGGTTGAAGGCTCTCAAGGGCATGGGTCGGCGCTCTCCCTTAT
GCGACTCCTGCATTAGGAAGCAGCCCAGTAGTAGGTTGAGGCCGTTGAGCACCGCCGCCGCAAGGAATGG
TGCATGTAAGGAGATGGCGCCCAACAGTCCCCCGGCCACGGGGCCTGCCACCATACCCACGCCGAAACAA
GCGCTCATGAGCCCGAAGTGGCGAGCCCGATCTTCCCCATCGGTGATGTCGGCGATATAGGCGCCAGCAA
CCGCACCTGTGGCGCCGGTGATGCCGGCCACGATGCGTCCGGCGTAGAGAATCCACAGGACGGGTGTGGT
CGCCATGATCGCGTAGTCGATAGTGGCTCCAAGTAGCGAAGCGAGCAGGACTGGGCGGCGGCCAAAGCGG
TCGGACAGTGCTCCGAGAACGGGTGCGCATAGAAATTGCATCAACGCATATAGCGCTAGCAGCACGCCAT
AGTGACTGGCGATGCTGTCGGAATGGACGATATCCCGCAAGAGGCCCGGCAGTACCGGCATAACCAAGCC
TATGCCTACAGCATCCAGGGTGACGGTGCCGAGGATGACGATGAGCGCATTGTTAGATTTCATACACGGT
GCCTGACTGCGTTAGCAATTTAACTGTGATAAACTACCGCATTAAAGCTAATCGATGATAAGCTGTCAAA
CATGAGAATTAATTCATGTTCTTTCCTGCGTTATCCCCTGATTCTGTGGATAACGCAGGAAAGAACATGT
GAGCAAAAGGCCAGCAAAAGGCCAGGAACCGTAAAAAGGCCGCGTTGCTGGCGTTTTTCCATAGGCTCCG
CCCCCCTGACGAGCATCACAAAAATCGACGCTCAAGTCAGAGGTGGCGAAACCCGACAGGACTATAAAGA
TACCAGGCGTTTCCCCCTGGAAGCTCCCTCGTGCGCTCTCCTGTTCCGACCCTGCCGCTTACCGGATACC
TGTCCGCCTTTCTCCCTTCGGGAAGCGTGGCGCTTTCTCATAGCTCACGCTGTAGGTATCTCAGTTCGGT
GTAGGTCGTTCGCTCCAAGCTGGGCTGTGTGCACGAACCCCCCGTTCAGCCCGACCGCTGCGCCTTATCC
GGTAACTATCGTCTTGAGTCCAACCCGGTAAGACACGACTTATCGCCACTGGCAGCAGCCACTGGTAACA
GGATTAGCAGAGCGAGGTATGTAGGCGGTGCTACAGAGTTCTTGAAGTGGTGGCCTAACTACGGCTACAC
TAGAAGAACAGTATTTGGTATCTGCGCTCTGCTGAAGCCAGTTACCTTCGGAAAAAGAGTTGGTAGCTCT
TGATCCGGCAAACAAACCACCGCTGGTAGCGGTGGTTTTTTTGTTTGCAAGCAGCAGATTACGCGCAGAA
AAAAAGGATCTCAAGAAGATCCTTTGATCTTTTCTACGGGGTCTGACGCTCAGTGGAACGACGCGTAACT
CACGTTAAGGGA
Features (pLannotate 1.2.2; 6 found; start..end, strand, type, name):
    360..378     +  promoter       T7 promoter: promoter for bacteriophage T7 RNA polymerase
    381..455     -  CDS            KanR (fragment): aminoglycoside phosphotransferase; aphA-3; confers resistance to kanamycin
    553..1743    -  CDS            TcR: tetracycline efflux protein; tet; confers resistance to tetracycline
   1791..1819    -  promoter       tet promoter: E. coli promoter for tetracycline efflux protein gene
   1835..1874    +  rep_origin     RSF ori (fragment): Plasmids containing the RSF 1030 origin of replication can be propagated in E. coli cells that contain additional plasmids with compatible origins.
   1946..2534    -  rep_origin     ori: high-copy-number ColE1/pMB1/pBR322/pUC origin of replication
