[The description below was written by a language model from this plasmid's Addgene catalogue record and pLannotate feature annotations shown in this document.]
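Description:
RVD-GA5 is a small (about 2.6 kb) bacterial module plasmid from a library of parts for one-step assembly of custom TALE repeat arrays, such as those used to build DdCBE mitochondrial base editors or other TALE-based proteins. It is built on a tetracycline-resistant T vector, with the synthetic insert placed at the TA cloning site. The vector type is otherwise unspecified, and the flanking cloning sites are not recorded. The plasmid is propagated in E. coli at high copy from a ColE1/pUC-type origin. Selection is by tetracycline, through the TcR efflux protein gene driven by its own tet promoter.

The payload is a synthetic dimer of two TALE repeats carrying the repeat-variable diresidues NN and NI, designated for position 5 of an array. By the standard TALE code, NN recognises guanine and NI recognises adenine, which matches the "GA" in the name. The module would therefore specify a G-A dinucleotide at that slot of the target site. The automated annotation did not label the insert, which presumably lies in the unannotated region of the sequence. The insert has no expression context of its own here, because the plasmid serves only as a donor of the repeat fragment for assembly into a destination construct.

The remaining annotated features are a T7 promoter, a short kanamycin-resistance gene fragment and a short RSF origin fragment. The two fragments appear to be non-functional backbone remnants rather than working parts. The record does not state the assembly chemistry or the enzymes used to release the module.
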