Addgene plasmid #173336: RVD-GA5
Purpose: One-step assembly of custom RVD arrays to construct DdCBE, TALE, etc.
Depositing lab: Bin Shen. Depositing organization: Nanjing Medical University. Publication: Precision modeling of mitochondrial diseases in zebrafish via DdCBE-mediated mtDNA base editing. Guo J, Zhang X, Chen X, Sun H, Dai Y, Wang J, Qian X, Tan L, Lou X, Shen B. Cell Discov. 2021 Sep 3;7(1):78. doi: 10.1038/s41421-021-00307-9. PubMed 34480028.
Backbone
  Vector backbone: TetR T vector
  Vector type: Unspecified
Growth in bacteria
  Bacterial resistance: Tetracycline, 10 μg/mL
  Growth temperature: 37°C
  Growth strain: DH5alpha
  Copy number: High Copy
Gene/Insert
  Gene/Insert name: NN-NI dimer RVD at Position5
  Species: Synthetic
  Mutation: no
  Cloning method: Restriction Enzyme; 5′ cloning site Unknown (unknown if destroyed)
Terms and licenses: Academic/Nonprofit Terms; Industry Terms: Not Available to Industry
Depositor comments: RVD is inserted into TA site of TetR T vector
How to cite: RVD-GA5 was a gift from Bin Shen (Addgene plasmid # 173336 ; http://n2t.net/addgene:173336 ; RRID:Addgene_173336)
