>Addgene plasmid #173336 | RVD-GA5 | depositor partial sequence | sequence record 336291 | RVD flanked by two Bsa I sites
GGTCTCGGCAATTGCTAGTAACAATGGTGGCAAACAGGCTCTTGAAACCGTACAGCGCCTACTGCCAGTT
CTCTGTCAAGCCCACGGTCTGACTCCGGAGCAAGTTGTAGCGATTGCTAGTAATATTGGTGGCAAACAGG
CTCTTGAGACGGTTCAGCGCCTCCTTCCAGTTCTCTGTCAAGCCCACGGACTCACCCCAGATCAAGTTGT
AGCGATTTGAGACC
